Addgene plasmid #161422: pDONR221-SFXN2_STOP
Purpose: Gateway entry clone with codon-optimized ORF sequence for subcloning into custom expression vectors. Contains a STOP codon at the end of the codon-optimized ORF sequence.
Depositing lab: RESOLUTE Consortium & Giulio Superti-Furga. Depositing organization: CeMM Research Center for Molecular Medicine. Publication: The RESOLUTE consortium: unlocking SLC transporters for drug discovery. Superti-Furga G, Lackner D, Wiedmer T, Ingles-Prieto A, Barbosa B, Girardi E, Goldmann U, Gurtl B, Klavins K, Klimek C, Lindinger S, Lineiro-Retes E, Muller AC, Onstein S, Redinger G, Reil D, Sedlyarov V, Wolf G, Crawford M, Everley R, ... Steppan CM. Nat Rev Drug Discov. 2020 Jul;19(7):429-430. doi: 10.1038/d41573-020-00056-6. PubMed 32265506.
Backbone
  Vector backbone: pDONR221
  Backbone manufacturer: ThermoFisher Scientific
  Backbone size w/o insert (bp): 2550
  Vector type: Mammalian Expression
Growth in bacteria
  Bacterial resistance: Kanamycin, 50 μg/mL
  Growth temperature: 37°C
  Growth strain: NEB Stable
  Copy number: High Copy
Gene/Insert
  Gene/Insert name: SFXN2 (alt name: SLC56A2)
  Species: H. sapiens (human)
  Insert size (bp): 969
  Entrez Gene: SFXN2
  Cloning method: Gateway Cloning
  Sequencing primers: 5′ M13-fwd; 3′ M13-rev
Terms and licenses: Academic/Nonprofit Terms; Industry Terms
Depositor comments: This plasmid contains a STOP codon at the end of the codon-optimized ORF. For the version of this plasmid that does not contain a STOP codon, please see Addgene plasmid 132256 For more information on the full Resolute plasmid collection, please see www.addgene.org/depositor-collections/re-solute/. Please provide your feedback on this plasmid to the RESOLUTE consortium by filling out their RESOLUTE repository feedback form: https://forms.office.com/Pages/ResponsePage.aspx?id=0e05yklzmkS7rjFGQL4N7z4feCLQvEJAmVcOCM_u885UN1JJRko0Ukg4TVQwNTZLOUxPQVJWT1NHUCQlQCN0PWcu
How to cite: pDONR221-SFXN2_STOP was a gift from RESOLUTE Consortium & Giulio Superti-Furga (Addgene plasmid # 161422 ; http://n2t.net/addgene:161422 ; RRID:Addgene_161422)
