[The description below was written by a language model from this plasmid's Addgene catalogue record and pLannotate feature annotations shown in this document.]
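Description:
pDONR221-SFXN2_STOP is a Gateway entry clone built on the pDONR221 backbone, carrying a codon-optimized open reading frame for human SFXN2 (sideroflexin 2, also designated SLC56A2), a mitochondrial amino-acid transporter annotated as mediating serine import into mitochondria. The sequenced plasmid is about 3.5 kb, with the roughly 970 bp insert flanked by attL1 and attL2 recombination sites. These sites allow the ORF to be transferred directionally by an LR Clonase reaction into any attR-containing destination vector. The plasmid is propagated in E. coli through a high-copy ColE1/pUC-type origin and selected with kanamycin via the aph(3')-Ia resistance gene.

Although the catalogue lists the vector type as mammalian expression, the feature table shows no eukaryotic promoter or polyadenylation signal. Expression of SFXN2 therefore depends on the regulatory elements supplied by the chosen destination vector. The only promoter annotated near the insert is a T7 promoter lying just outside attL2. The rrnB T1 and T2 terminators upstream of attL1 are standard backbone elements that insulate the cloning site from read-through transcription, and the short lacI and lacZα fragments are backbone remnants with no evident function. M13 forward and reverse priming sites are used for sequence verification.

The defining feature of this version is a stop codon at the end of the ORF, so the protein will be made with a native C-terminus or with N-terminal tags only. A companion clone without the stop codon exists for C-terminal fusions. The plasmid belongs to a consortium collection of solute carrier clones made for studying SLC transporters and their potential in drug discovery.
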