Features (pLannotate 1.2.2; 10 found; start..end, strand, type, name):
      1..100     +  protein_bind   attL1: mutant version of attL; recombination site for the Gateway® LR reaction LR Clonase™
    106..1071    +  CDS            SFXN2: SFXN2_HUMAN - Experimental evidence at protein level: Swiss-Prot protein existence level 1. Mitochondrial amino-acid transporter that mediates transport of serine into mitochondria. From Homo sapiens (Human).
   1076..1175    -  protein_bind   attL2: mutant version of attL; recombination site for the Gateway® LR reaction LR Clonase™
   1193..1211    -  promoter       T7 promoter: promoter for bacteriophage T7 RNA polymerase
   1345..2154    +  CDS            KanR: aminoglycoside phosphotransferase; aph(3')-Ia; confers resistance to kanamycin in bacteria or G418 (Geneticin®) in eukaryotes
   2301..2889    +  rep_origin     ori: high-copy-number ColE1/pMB1/pBR322/pUC origin of replication
   3072..3164    +  CDS            lacI (fragment): lac repressor; lacI; The lac repressor binds to the lac operator to inhibit transcription in E. coli. This inhibition can be relieved by adding lactose or isopropyl-β-D-thiogalactopyranoside (IPTG).
   3219..3246    -  terminator     rrnB T2 terminator: transcription terminator T2 from the E. coli rrnB gene
   3378..3421    +  terminator     rrnB T1 terminator: Escherichia coli rrnB; transcription terminator T1 from the E. coli rrnB gene
   3468..3504    -  CDS            lacZα (fragment): LacZα fragment of β-galactosidase; lacZ fragment
>Addgene plasmid #161422 | pDONR221-SFXN2_STOP | addgene full sequence | sequence record 367367 | Addgene NGS Result
CAAATAATGATTTTATTTTGACTGATAGTGACCTGTTCGTTGCAACACATTGATGAGCAATGCTTTTTTA
TAATGCCAACTTTGTACAAAAAAGCAGGCTCCACCATGGAGGCCGACCTGAGCGGCTTCAATATCGACGC
CCCTAGATGGGATCAGCGCACCTTCCTGGGCAGGGTGAAGCACTTTCTGAACATCACAGACCCACGGACC
GTGTTCGTGAGCGAGAGAGAGCTGGATTGGGCCAAAGTGATGGTGGAGAAGTCTAGGATGGGAGTGGTGC
CACCTGGAACCCAGGTGGAGCAGCTGCTGTACGCCAAGAAGCTGTATGACAGCGCCTTCCACCCTGATAC
AGGCGAGAAGATGAATGTGATCGGCCGGATGTCCTTTCAGCTGCCAGGCGGCATGATCATCACCGGCTTC
ATGCTGCAGTTTTACAGAACAATGCCCGCCGTGATCTTCTGGCAGTGGGTGAACCAGTCTTTTAATGCCC
TGGTGAACTACACAAACAGGAATGCAGCAAGCCCCACCTCCGTGCGCCAGATGGCCCTGAGCTATTTCAC
AGCAACCACAACCGCAGTGGCAACCGCAGTGGGAATGAACATGCTGACAAAGAAGGCACCACCACTGGTG
GGCCGGTGGGTGCCCTTTGCCGCCGTGGCCGCCGCCAACTGCGTGAATATCCCTATGATGCGGCAGCAGG
AGCTGATCAAGGGCATCTGCGTGAAGGACAGAAACGAGAATGAGATCGGACACTCCAGGAGAGCAGCAGC
AATCGGAATCACCCAGGTGGTCATCTCTAGGATCACAATGAGCGCCCCTGGCATGATCCTGCTGCCAGTG
ATCATGGAGCGCCTGGAGAAGCTGCACTTCATGCAGAAGGTGAAGGTGCTGCACGCCCCACTGCAGGTCA
TGCTGTCCGGCTGCTTCCTGATCTTTATGGTGCCAGTGGCATGCGGACTGTTTCCACAGAAGTGTGAGCT
GCCCGTGAGCTACCTGGAGCCAAAGCTGCAGGATACCATCAAGGCCAAGTATGGCGAGCTGGAGCCTTAC
GTGTATTTCAATAAGGGCCTGTGAGACCCAGCTTTCTTGTACAAAGTTGGCATTATAAGAAAGCATTGCT
TATCAATTTGTTGCAACGAACAGGTCACTATCAGTCAAAATAAAATCATTATTTGCCATCCAGCTGATAT
CCCCTATAGTGAGTCGTATTACATGGTCATAGCTGTTTCCTGGCAGCTCTGGCCCGTGTCTCAAAATCTC
TGATGTTACATTGCACAAGATAAAAATATATCATCATGAACAATAAAACTGTCTGCTTACATAAACAGTA
ATACAAGGGGTGTTATGAGCCATATTCAACGGGAAACGTCGAGGCCGCGATTAAATTCCAACATGGATGC
TGATTTATATGGGTATAAATGGGCTCGCGATAATGTCGGGCAATCAGGTGCGACAATCTATCGCTTGTAT
GGGAAGCCCGATGCGCCAGAGTTGTTTCTGAAACATGGCAAAGGTAGCGTTGCCAATGATGTTACAGATG
AGATGGTCAGACTAAACTGGCTGACGGAATTTATGCCTCTTCCGACCATCAAGCATTTTATCCGTACTCC
TGATGATGCATGGTTACTCACCACTGCGATCCCCGGAAAAACAGCATTCCAGGTATTAGAAGAATATCCT
GATTCAGGTGAAAATATTGTTGATGCGCTGGCAGTGTTCCTGCGCCGGTTGCATTCGATTCCTGTTTGTA
ATTGTCCTTTTAACAGCGATCGCGTATTTCGTCTCGCTCAGGCGCAATCACGAATGAATAACGGTTTGGT
TGATGCGAGTGATTTTGATGACGAGCGTAATGGCTGGCCTGTTGAACAAGTCTGGAAAGAAATGCATAAA
CTTTTGCCATTCTCACCGGATTCAGTCGTCACTCATGGTGATTTCTCACTTGATAACCTTATTTTTGACG
AGGGGAAATTAATAGGTTGTATTGATGTTGGACGAGTCGGAATCGCAGACCGATACCAGGATCTTGCCAT
CCTATGGAACTGCCTCGGTGAGTTTTCTCCTTCATTACAGAAACGGCTTTTTCAAAAATATGGTATTGAT
AATCCTGATATGAATAAATTGCAGTTTCATTTGATGCTCGATGAGTTTTTCTAATCAGAATTGGTTAATT
GGTTGTAACACTGGCAGAGCATTACGCTGACTTGACGGGACGGCGCAAGCTCATGACCAAAATCCCTTAA
CGTGAGTTACGCGTCGTTCCACTGAGCGTCAGACCCCGTAGAAAAGATCAAAGGATCTTCTTGAGATCCT
TTTTTTCTGCGCGTAATCTGCTGCTTGCAAACAAAAAAACCACCGCTACCAGCGGTGGTTTGTTTGCCGG
ATCAAGAGCTACCAACTCTTTTTCCGAAGGTAACTGGCTTCAGCAGAGCGCAGATACCAAATACTGTTCT
TCTAGTGTAGCCGTAGTTAGGCCACCACTTCAAGAACTCTGTAGCACCGCCTACATACCTCGCTCTGCTA
ATCCTGTTACCAGTGGCTGCTGCCAGTGGCGATAAGTCGTGTCTTACCGGGTTGGACTCAAGACGATAGT
TACCGGATAAGGCGCAGCGGTCGGGCTGAACGGGGGGTTCGTGCACACAGCCCAGCTTGGAGCGAACGAC
CTACACCGAACTGAGATACCTACAGCGTGAGCTATGAGAAAGCGCCACGCTTCCCGAAGGGAGAAAGGCG
GACAGGTATCCGGTAAGCGGCAGGGTCGGAACAGGAGAGCGCACGAGGGAGCTTCCAGGGGGAAACGCCT
GGTATCTTTATAGTCCTGTCGGGTTTCGCCACCTCTGACTTGAGCGTCGATTTTTGTGATGCTCGTCAGG
GGGGCGGAGCCTATGGAAAAACGCCAGCAACGCGGCCTTTTTACGGTTCCTGGCCTTTTGCTGGCCTTTT
GCTCACATGTTCTTTCCTGCGTTATCCCCTGATTCTGTGGATAACCGTATTACCGCCTTTGAGTGAGCTG
ATACCGCTCGCCGCAGCCGAACGACCGAGCGCAGCGAGTCAGTGAGCGAGGAAGCGGAAGAGCGCCCAAT
ACGCAAACCGCCTCTCCCCGCGCGTTGGCCGATTCATTAATGCAGCTGGCACGACAGGTTTCCCGACTGG
AAAGCGGGCAGTGAGCGCAACGCAATTAATACGCGTACCGCTAGCCAGGAAGAGTTTGTAGAAACGCAAA
AAGGCCATCCGTCAGGATGGCCTTCTGCTTAGTTTGATGCCTGGCAGTTTATGGCGGGCGTCCTGCCCGC
CACCCTCCGGGCCGTTGCTTCACAACGTTCAAATCCGCTCCCGGCGGATTTGTCCTACTCAGGAGAGCGT
TCACCGACAAACAACAGATAAAACGAAAGGCCCAGTCTTCCGACTGAGCCTTTCGTTTTATTTGATGCCT
GGCAGTTCCCTACTCTCGCGTTAACGCTAGCATGGATGTTTTCCCAGTCACGACGTTGTAAAACGACGGC
CAGTCTTAAGCTCGGGCCC
