>Addgene plasmid #161422 | pDONR221-SFXN2_STOP | depositor partial sequence | sequence record 312779 | Codon-optimized ORF of SFXN2
ATGGAGGCCGACCTGAGCGGCTTCAATATCGACGCCCCTAGATGGGATCAGCGCACCTTCCTGGGCAGGG
TGAAGCACTTTCTGAACATCACAGACCCACGGACCGTGTTCGTGAGCGAGAGAGAGCTGGATTGGGCCAA
AGTGATGGTGGAGAAGTCTAGGATGGGAGTGGTGCCACCTGGAACCCAGGTGGAGCAGCTGCTGTACGCC
AAGAAGCTGTATGACAGCGCCTTCCACCCTGATACAGGCGAGAAGATGAATGTGATCGGCCGGATGTCCT
TTCAGCTGCCAGGCGGCATGATCATCACCGGCTTCATGCTGCAGTTTTACAGAACAATGCCCGCCGTGAT
CTTCTGGCAGTGGGTGAACCAGTCTTTTAATGCCCTGGTGAACTACACAAACAGGAATGCAGCAAGCCCC
ACCTCCGTGCGCCAGATGGCCCTGAGCTATTTCACAGCAACCACAACCGCAGTGGCAACCGCAGTGGGAA
TGAACATGCTGACAAAGAAGGCACCACCACTGGTGGGCCGGTGGGTGCCCTTTGCCGCCGTGGCCGCCGC
CAACTGCGTGAATATCCCTATGATGCGGCAGCAGGAGCTGATCAAGGGCATCTGCGTGAAGGACAGAAAC
GAGAATGAGATCGGACACTCCAGGAGAGCAGCAGCAATCGGAATCACCCAGGTGGTCATCTCTAGGATCA
CAATGAGCGCCCCTGGCATGATCCTGCTGCCAGTGATCATGGAGCGCCTGGAGAAGCTGCACTTCATGCA
GAAGGTGAAGGTGCTGCACGCCCCACTGCAGGTCATGCTGTCCGGCTGCTTCCTGATCTTTATGGTGCCA
GTGGCATGCGGACTGTTTCCACAGAAGTGTGAGCTGCCCGTGAGCTACCTGGAGCCAAAGCTGCAGGATA
CCATCAAGGCCAAGTATGGCGAGCTGGAGCCTTACGTGTATTTCAATAAGGGCCTGTGA
